>Addgene plasmid #158160 | p663-UBC-V5-3xHA-miniTurbo-3XNLS-STOP_IDG-K | addgene full sequence | sequence record 309971 | Addgene NGS Result
AACGCGAATTTTAACAAAATATTAACGCTTACAATTTAGGTGGCACTTTTCGGGGAAATGTGCGCGGAAC
CCCTATTTGTTTATTTTTCTAAATACATTCAAATATGTATCCGCTCATGAGACAATAACCCTGATAAATG
CTTCAATAATATTGAAAAAGGAAGAGTATGAGTATTCAACATTTCCGTGTCGCCCTTATTCCCTTTTTTG
CGGCATTTTGCCTTCCTGTTTTTGCTCACCCAGAAACGCTGGTGAAAGTAAAAGATGCTGAAGATCAGTT
GGGTGCACGAGTGGGTTACATCGAACTGGATCTCAACAGCGGTAAGATCCTTGAGAGTTTTCGCCCCGAA
GAACGTTTTCCAATGATGAGCACTTTTAAAGTTCTGCTATGTGGCGCGGTATTATCCCGTATTGACGCCG
GGCAAGAGCAACTCGGTCGCCGCATACACTATTCTCAGAATGACTTGGTTGAGTACTCACCAGTCACAGA
AAAGCATCTTACGGATGGCATGACAGTAAGAGAATTATGCAGTGCTGCCATAACCATGAGTGATAACACT
GCGGCCAACTTACTTCTGACAACGATCGGAGGACCGAAGGAGCTAACCGCTTTTTTGCACAACATGGGGG
ATCATGTAACTCGCCTTGATCGTTGGGAACCGGAGCTGAATGAAGCCATACCAAACGACGAGCGTGACAC
CACGATGCCTGTAGCAATGGCAACAACGTTGCGCAAACTATTAACTGGCGAACTACTTACTCTAGCTTCC
CGGCAACAATTAATAGACTGGATGGAGGCGGATAAAGTTGCAGGACCACTTCTGCGCTCGGCCCTTCCGG
CTGGCTGGTTTATTGCTGATAAATCTGGAGCCGGTGAGCGTGGGTCTCGCGGTATCATTGCAGCACTGGG
GCCAGATGGTAAGCCCTCCCGTATCGTAGTTATCTACACGACGGGGAGTCAGGCAACTATGGATGAACGA
AATAGACAGATCGCTGAGATAGGTGCCTCACTGATTAAGCATTGGTAACTGTCAGACCAAGTTTACTCAT
ATATACTTTAGATTGATTTAAAACTTCATTTTTAATTTAAAAGGATCTAGGTGAAGATCCTTTTTGATAA
TCTCATGACCAAAATCCCTTAACGTGAGTTTTCGTTCCACTGAGCGTCAGACCCCGTAGAAAAGATCAAA
GGATCTTCTTGAGATCCTTTTTTTCTGCGCGTAATCTGCTGCTTGCAAACAAAAAAACCACCGCTACCAG
CGGTGGTTTGTTTGCCGGATCAAGAGCTACCAACTCTTTTTCCGAAGGTAACTGGCTTCAGCAGAGCGCA
GATACCAAATACTGTTCTTCTAGTGTAGCCGTAGTTAGGCCACCACTTCAAGAACTCTGTAGCACCGCCT
ACATACCTCGCTCTGCTAATCCTGTTACCAGTGGCTGCTGCCAGTGGCGATAAGTCGTGTCTTACCGGGT
TGGACTCAAGACGATAGTTACCGGATAAGGCGCAGCGGTCGGGCTGAACGGGGGGTTCGTGCACACAGCC
CAGCTTGGAGCGAACGACCTACACCGAACTGAGATACCTACAGCGTGAGCTATGAGAAAGCGCCACGCTT
CCCGAAGGGAGAAAGGCGGACAGGCATCCGGTAAGCGGCAGGGTCGGAACAGGAGAGCGCACGAGGGAGC
TTCCAGGGGGAAACGCCTGGTATCTTTATAGTCCTGTCGGGTTTCGCCACCTCTGACTTGAGCGTCGATT
TTTGTGATGCTCGTCAGGGGGGCGGAGCCTATGGAAAAACGCCAGCAACGCGGCCTTTTTACGGTTCCTG
GCCTTTTGCTGGCCTTTTGCTCACATGTTCTTTCCTGCGTTATCCCCTGATTCTGTGGATAACCGTATTA
CCGCCTTTGAGTGAGCTGATACCGCTCGCCGCAGCCGAACGACCGAGCGCAGCGAGTCAGTGAGCGAGGA
AGCGGAAGAGCGCCCAATACGCAAACCGCCTCTCCCCGCGCGTTGGCCGATTCATTAATGCAGCTGGCAC
GACAGGTTTCCCGACTGGAAAGCGGGCAGTGAGCGCAACGCAATTAATGTGAGTTAGCTCACTCATTAGG
CACCCCAGGCTTTACACTTTATGCTTCCGGCTCGTATGTTGTGTGGAATTGTGAGCGGATAACAATTTCA
CACAGGAAACAGCTATGACCATGATTACGCCAAGCGCGCAATTAACCCTCACTAAAGGGAACAAAAGCTG
GAGCTGCAAGCTTAATGTAGTCTTATGCAATACTCTTGTAGTCTTGCAACATGGTAACGATGAGTTAGCA
ACATGCCTTACAAGGAGAGAAAAAGCACCGTGCATGCCGATTGGTGGAAGTAAGGTGGTACGATCGTGCC
TTATTAGGAAGGCAACAGACGGGTCTGACATGGATTGGACGAACCACTGAATTGCCGCATTGCAGAGATA
TTGTATTTAAGTGCCTAGCTCGATACATAAACGGGTCTCTCTGGTTAGACCAGATCTGAGCCTGGGAGCT
CTCTGGCTAACTAGGGAACCCACTGCTTAAGCCTCAATAAAGCTTGCCTTGAGTGCTTCAAGTAGTGTGT
GCCCGTCTGTTGTGTGACTCTGGTAACTAGAGATCCCTCAGACCCTTTTAGTCAGTGTGGAAAATCTCTA
GCAGTGGCGCCCGAACAGGGACTTGAAAGCGAAAGGGAAACCAGAGGAGCTCTCTCGACGCAGGACTCGG
CTTGCTGAAGCGCGCACGGCAAGAGGCGAGGGGCGGCGACTGGTGAGTACGCCAAAAATTTTGACTAGCG
GAGGCTAGAAGGAGAGAGATGGGTGCGAGAGCGTCAGTATTAAGCGGGGGAGAATTAGATCGCGATGGGA
AAAAATTCGGTTAAGGCCAGGGGGAAAGAAAAAATATAAATTAAAACATATAGTATGGGCAAGCAGGGAG
CTAGAACGATTCGCAGTTAATCCTGGCCTGTTAGAAACATCAGAAGGCTGTAGACAAATACTGGGACAGC
TACAACCATCCCTTCAGACAGGATCAGAAGAACTTAGATCATTATATAATACAGTAGCAACCCTCTATTG
TGTGCATCAAAGGATAGAGATAAAAGACACCAAGGAAGCTTTAGACAAGATAGAGGAAGAGCAAAACAAA
AGTAAGACCACCGCACAGCAAGCGGCCGCTGATCTTCAGACCTGGAGGAGGAGATATGAGGGACAATTGG
AGAAGTGAATTATATAAATATAAAGTAGTAAAAATTGAACCATTAGGAGTAGCACCCACCAAGGCAAAGA
GAAGAGTGGTGCAGAGAGAAAAAAGAGCAGTGGGAATAGGAGCTTTGTTCCTTGGGTTCTTGGGAGCAGC
AGGAAGCACTATGGGCGCAGCGTCAATGACGCTGACGGTACAGGCCAGACAATTATTGTCTGGTATAGTG
CAGCAGCAGAACAATTTGCTGAGGGCTATTGAGGCGCAACAGCATCTGTTGCAACTCACAGTCTGGGGCA
TCAAGCAGCTCCAGGCAAGAATCCTGGCTGTGGAAAGATACCTAAAGGATCAACAGCTCCTGGGGATTTG
GGGTTGCTCTGGAAAACTCATTTGCACCACTGCTGTGCCTTGGAATGCTAGTTGGAGTAATAAATCTCTG
GAACAGATTTGGAATCACACGACCTGGATGGAGTGGGACAGAGAAATTAACAATTACACAAGCTTAATAC
ACTCCTTAATTGAAGAATCGCAAAACCAGCAAGAAAAGAATGAACAAGAATTATTGGAATTAGATAAATG
GGCAAGTTTGTGGAATTGGTTTAACATAACAAATTGGCTGTGGTATATAAAATTATTCATAATGATAGTA
GGAGGCTTGGTAGGTTTAAGAATAGTTTTTGCTGTACTTTCTATAGTGAATAGAGTTAGGCAGGGATATT
CACCATTATCGTTTCAGACCCACCTCCCAACCCCGAGGGGACCCGACAGGCCCGAAGGAATAGAAGAAGA
AGGTGGAGAGAGAGACAGAGACAGATCCATTCGATTAGTGAACGGATCTCGACGGTATCGGTTAACTTTT
AAAAGAAAAGGGGGGATTGGGGGGTACAGTGCAGGGGAAAGAATAGTAGACATAATAGCAACAGACATAC
AAACTAAAGAATTACAAAAACAAATTACAAAATTCAAAATTTTATCGTCCAGTGTGGTGGAATTCTGCAG
ATATCACAACTTTGTATAGAAAAGTTGGCCTCCGCGCCGGGTTTTGGCGCCTCCCGCGGGCGCCCCCCTC
CTCACGGCGAGCGCTGCCACGTCAGACGAAGGGCGCAGCGAGCGTCCTGATCCTTCCGCCCGGACGCTCA
GGACAGCGGCCCGCTGCTCATAAGACTCGGCCTTAGAACCCCAGTATCAGCAGAAGGACATTTTAGGACG
GGACTTGGGTGACTCTAGGGCACTGGTTTTCTTTCCAGAGAGCGGAACAGGCGAGGAAAAGTAGTCCCTT
CTCGGCGATTCTGCGGAGGGATCTCCGTGGGGCGGTGAACGCCGATGATTATATAAGGACGCGCCGGGTG
TGGCACAGCTAGTTCCGTCGCAGCCGGGATTTGGGTCGCGGTTCTTGTTTGTGGATCGCTGTGATCGTCA
CTTGGTGAGTAGCGGGCTGCTGGGCTGGCCGGGGCTTTCGTGGCCGCCGGGCCGCTCGGTGGGACGGAAG
CGTGTGGAGAGACCGCCAAGGGCTGTAGTCTGGGTCCGCGAGCAAGGTTGCCCTGAACTGGGGGTTGGGG
GGAGCGCAGCAAAATGGCGGCTGTTCCCGAGTCTTGAATGGAAGACGCTTGTGAGGCGGGCTGTGAGGTC
GTTGAAACAAGGTGGGGGGCATGGTGGGCGGCAAGAACCCAAGGTCTTGAGGCCTTCGCTAATGCGGGAA
AGCTCTTATTCGGGTGAGATGGGCTGGGGCACCATCTGGGGACCCTGACGTGAAGTTTGTCACTGACTGG
AGAACTCGGTTTGTCGTCTGTTGCGGGGGCGGCAGTTATGGCGGTGCCGTTGGGCAGTGCACCCGTACCT
TTGGGAGCGCGCGCCCTCGTCGTGTCGTGACGTCACCCGTTCTGTTGGCTTATAATGCAGGGTGGGGCCA
CCTGCCGGTAGGTGTGCGGTAGGCTTTTCTCCGTCGCAGGACGCAGGGTTCGGGCCTAGGGTAGGCTCTC
CTGAATCGACAGGCGCCGGACCTCTGGTGAGGGGAGGGATAAGTGAGGCGTCAGTTTCTTTGGTCGGTTT
TATGTACCTATCTTCTTAAGTAGCTGAAGCTCCGGTTTTGAACTATGCGCTCGGGGTTGGCGAGTGTGTT
TTGTGAAGTTTTTTAGGCACCTTTTGAAATGTAATCATTTGGGTCAATATGTAATTTTCAGTGTTAGACT
AGTAAATTGTCCGCTAAATTCTGGCCGTTTTTGGCTTTTTTGTTAGACGGCCAACTTTTGTATACAAAGT
GGCGAGGGGCTCGCATCTCTCCTTCACGCGCCCGCCGCCCTACCTGAGGCCGCCATCCACGCCGGTTGAG
TCGCGTTCTGCCGCCTCCCGCCTGTGGTGCCTCCTGAACTGCGTCCGCCGTCTAGGTAAGTTTAAAGCTC
AGGTCGAGACCGGGCCTTTGTCCGGCGCTCCCTTGGAGCCTACCTAGACTCAGCCGGCTCTCCACGCTTT
GCCTGACCCTGCTTGCTCAACTCTACGTCTTTGTTTCGTTTTCTGTTCTGCGCCGTTACAGATCGGCACC
ATGGGTAAGCCTATCCCTAACCCTCTCCTCGGTCTCGATTCTACAACTTTGTACAAAAAAGCAGGCTTAG
CCACCATGTACCCGTATGATGTTCCGGATTACGCTGGCTATCCCTACGACGTGCCCGACTATGCCGGGTA
CCCCTATGACGTCCCAGACTACGCAGCTAGCATCCCGCTGCTGAACGCTAAACAGATTCTGGGACAGCTG
GACGGCGGGAGCGTGGCAGTCCTGCCTGTGGTCGACTCCACCAATCAGTACCTGCTGGATCGAATCGGCG
AGCTGAAGAGTGGGGATGCTTGCATTGCAGAATATCAGCAGGCAGGGAGAGGAAGCAGAGGGAGGAAATG
GTTCTCTCCTTTTGGAGCTAACCTGTACCTGAGTATGTTTTGGCGCCTGAAGCGGGGACCAGCAGCAATC
GGCCTGGGCCCGGTCATCGGAATTGTCATGGCAGAAGCGCTGCGAAAGCTGGGAGCAGACAAGGTGCGAG
TCAAATGGCCCAATGACCTGTATCTGCAGGATAGAAAGCTGGCAGGCATCCTGGTGGAGCTGGCCGGAAT
AACAGGCGATGCTGCACAGATCGTCATTGGCGCCGGGATTAACGTGGCTATGAGGCGCGTGGAGGAAAGC
GTGGTCAATCAGGGCTGGATCACACTGCAGGAAGCAGGGATTAACCTGGACAGGAATACTCTGGCCGCTA
TGCTGATCCGAGAGCTGCGGGCAGCCCTGGAACTGTTCGAGCAGGAAGGCCTGGCTCCATATCTGTCACG
GTGGGAGAAGCTGGATAACTTCATCAATAGACCCGTGAAGCTGATCATTGGGGACAAAGAGATTTTCGGG
ATTAGCCGGGGGATTGATAAACAGGGAGCCCTGCTGCTGGAACAGGACGGAGTTATCAAACCCTGGATGG
GCGGAGAAATCAGTCTGCGGTCTGCCGAAAAGGAATTCAGCAGGGCCGACCCCAAGAAGAAGAGGAAGGT
GGACCCCAAGAAGAAGAGGAAGGTGGACCCCAAGAAGAAGAGGAAGGTGTGACTCGAGAACCCAGCTTTC
TTGTACAAAGTTGTGATATCCAGCACAGTGGCGGCCGCTCGACAATCAACCTCTGGATTACAAAATTTGT
GAAAGATTGACTGGTATTCTTAACTATGTTGCTCCTTTTACGCTATGTGGATACGCTGCTTTAATGCCTT
TGTATCATGCTATTGCTTCCCGTATGGCTTTCATTTTCTCCTCCTTGTATAAATCCTGGTTGCTGTCTCT
TTATGAGGAGTTGTGGCCCGTTGTCAGGCAACGTGGCGTGGTGTGCACTGTGTTTGCTGACGCAACCCCC
ACTGGTTGGGGCATTGCCACCACCTGTCAGCTCCTTTCCGGGACTTTCGCTTTCCCCCTCCCTATTGCCA
CGGCGGAACTCATCGCCGCCTGCCTTGCCCGCTGCTGGACAGGGGCTCGGCTGTTGGGCACTGACAATTC
CGTGGTGTTGTCGGGGAAGCTGACGTCCTTTCCATGGCTGCTCGCCTGTGTTGCCACCTGGATTCTGCGC
GGGACGTCCTTCTGCTACGTCCCTTCGGCCCTCAATCCAGCGGACCTTCCTTCCCGCGGCCTGCTGCCGG
CTCTGCGGCCTCTTCCGCGTCTTCGCCTTCGCCCTCAGACGAGTCGGATCTCCCTTTGGGCCGCCTCCCC
GCCTGGAATTCTACCGGGTAGGGGAGGCGCTTTTCCCAAGGCAGTCTGGAGCATGCGCTTTAGCAGCCCC
GCTGGGCACTTGGCGCTACACAAGTGGCCTCTGGCCTCGCACACATTCCACATCCACCGGTAGGCGCCAA
CCGGCTCCGTTCTTTGGTGGCCCCTTCGCGCCACCTTCTACTCCTCCCCTAGTCAGGAAGTTCCCCCCCG
CCCCGCAGCTCGCGTCGTGCAGGACGTGACAAATGGAAGTAGCACGTCTCACTAGTCTCGTGCAGATGGA
CAGCACCGCTGAGCAATGGAAGCGGGTAGGCCTTTGGGGCAGCGGCCAATAGCAGCTTTGCTCCTTCGCT
TTCTGGGCTCAGAGGCTGGGAAGGGGTGGGTCCGGGGGCGGGCTCAGGGGCGGGCTCAGGGGCGGGGCGG
GCGCCCGAAGGTCCTCCGGAGGCCCGGCATTCTGCACGCTTCAAAAGCGCACGTCTGCCGCGCTGTTCTC
CTCTTCCTCATCTCCGGGCCTTTCGACCTGCAGCCCAAGCTTACCATGACCGAGTACAAGCCCACGGTGC
GCCTCGCCACCCGCGACGACGTCCCCAGGGCCGTACGCACCCTCGCCGCCGCGTTCGCCGACTACCCCGC
CACGCGCCACACCGTCGATCCGGACCGCCACATCGAGCGGGTCACCGAGCTGCAAGAACTCTTCCTCACG
CGCGTCGGGCTCGACATCGGCAAGGTGTGGGTCGCGGACGACGGCGCCGCGGTGGCGGTCTGGACCACGC
CGGAGAGCGTCGAAGCGGGGGCGGTGTTCGCCGAGATCGGCCCGCGCATGGCCGAGTTGAGCGGTTCCCG
GCTGGCCGCGCAGCAACAGATGGAAGGCCTCCTGGCGCCGCACCGGCCCAAGGAGCCCGCGTGGTTCCTG
GCCACCGTCGGCGTCTCGCCCGACCACCAGGGCAAGGGTCTGGGCAGCGCCGTCGTGCTCCCCGGAGTGG
AGGCGGCCGAGCGCGCCGGGGTGCCCGCCTTCCTGGAGACCTCCGCGCCCCGCAACCTCCCCTTCTACGA
GCGGCTCGGCTTCACCGTCACCGCCGACGTCGAGGTGCCCGAAGGACCGCGCACCTGGTGCATGACCCGC
AAGCCCGGTGCCTGACGCCCGCCCCACGACCCGCAGCGCCCGACCGAAAGGAGCGCACGACCCCATGCAT
CTCGAGGGCCCGGTACCTTTAAGACCAATGACTTACAAGGCAGCTGTAGATCTTAGCCACTTTTTAAAAG
AAAAGGGGGGACTGGAAGGGCTAGCTCACTCCCAACGAAGACAAGATCTGCTTTTTGCTTGTACTGGGTC
TCTCTGGTTAGACCAGATCTGAGCCTGGGAGCTCTCTGGCTAACTAGGGAACCCACTGCTTAAGCCTCAA
TAAAGCTTGCCTTGAGTGCTTCAAGTAGTGTGTGCCCGTCTGTTGTGTGACTCTGGTAACTAGAGATCCC
TCAGACCCTTTTAGTCAGTGTGGAAAATCTCTAGCAGTAGTAGTTCATGTCATCTTATTATTCAGTATTT
ATAACTTGCAAAGAAATGAATATCAGAGAGTGAGAGGAACTTGTTTATTGCAGCTTATAATGGTTACAAA
TAAAGCAATAGCATCACAAATTTCACAAATAAAGCATTTTTTTCACTGCATTCTAGTTGTGGTTTGTCCA
AACTCATCAATGTATCTTATCATGTCTGGCTCTAGCTATCCCGCCCCTAACTCCGCCCATCCCGCCCCTA
ACTCCGCCCAGTTCCGCCCATTCTCCGCCCCATGGCTGACTAATTTTTTTTATTTATGCAGAGGCCGAGG
CCGCCTCGGCCTCTGAGCTATTCCAGAAGTAGTGAGGAGGCTTTTTTGGAGGCCTAGGGACGTACCCAAT
TCGCCCTATAGTGAGTCGTATTACGCGCGCTCACTGGCCGTCGTTTTACAACGTCGTGACTGGGAAAACC
CTGGCGTTACCCAACTTAATCGCCTTGCAGCACATCCCCCTTTCGCCAGCTGGCGTAATAGCGAAGAGGC
CCGCACCGATCGCCCTTCCCAACAGTTGCGCAGCCTGAATGGCGAATGGG
[124 nt withheld, positions 9501-9624]
C
[91 nt withheld, positions 9626-9716]
A
[49 nt withheld, positions 9718-9766]
CCTTTGACGTTGGAGTCCACGTTCTTT
[37 nt withheld, positions 9794-9830]
ACCCTATCTCGGTCTATTCTTTTGATTTATAAGGGATTTTGCCGATTTCGGCCTATTGGTTAAAAAATGA
GCTGATTTAACAAAAATTT
Features (pLannotate 1.2.2; 33 found; start..end, strand, type, name):
     63..167     +  promoter       AmpR promoter: bla
    168..1028    +  CDS            AmpR: β-lactamase; bla; confers resistance to ampicillin, carbenicillin, and related antibiotics
   1199..1787    +  rep_origin     ori: high-copy-number ColE1/pMB1/pBR322/pUC origin of replication
   1970..2062    +  CDS            lacI (fragment): lac repressor; lacI; The lac repressor binds to the lac operator to inhibit transcription in E. coli. This inhibition can be relieved by adding lactose or isopropyl-β-D-thiogalactopyranoside (IPTG).
   2075..2096    +  protein_bind   CAP binding site: CAP binding activates transcription in the presence of cAMP. E. coli catabolite activator protein
   2111..2141    +  promoter       lac promoter: promoter for the E. coli lac operon
   2149..2165    +  protein_bind   lac operator: The lac repressor binds to the lac operator to inhibit transcription in E. coli. This inhibition can be relieved by adding lactose or isopropyl-β-D-thiogalactopyranoside (IPTG). lac repressor encoded by lacI
   2210..2228    +  promoter       T3 promoter: promoter for bacteriophage T3 RNA polymerase
   2256..2482    +  promoter       RSV promoter: Rous sarcoma virus enhancer/promoter
   2483..2663    +  LTR            5' LTR (truncated): truncated 5' long terminal repeat (LTR) from HIV-1
   2710..2835    +  misc_feature   HIV-1 Ψ: packaging signal of human immunodeficiency virus type 1
   2819..3182    +  CDS            HIV-1 gag (fragment): gag protein from human immunodeficiency virus 1; gag
   3328..3561    +  misc_feature   RRE: The Rev response element (RRE) of HIV-1 allows for Rev-dependent mRNA export from the nucleus to the cytoplasm.
   3938..4038    +  CDS            Rev (fragment): human immunodeficiency virus 1 (HIV-1) Rev protein; rev; enhances nuclear export of unspliced and incompletely spliced viral mRNAs
   4057..4173    +  misc_feature   cPPT/CTS: central polypurine tract and central termination sequence of HIV-1
   4207..4227    +  protein_bind   attB4: mutant version of attB; core recombination site for the Gateway® BP reaction BP Clonase™
   4227..5438    +  promoter       UbC promoter: human ubiquitin C promoter
   5442..5460    -  protein_bind   attB5 (fragment): mutant version of attB; core recombination site for the Gateway® BP reaction BP Clonase™
   5466..5734    +  LTR            5' LTR (truncated): truncated 5' long terminal repeat (LTR) from human T-cell leukemia virus (HTLV) type 1
   5744..5784    +  CDS            V5 tag (fragment): epitope tag from simian virus 5
   5783..5807    +  protein_bind   attB1: mutant version of attB; recombination site for the Gateway® BP reaction BP Clonase™
   5912..6682    +  CDS            miniTurbo: N-terminally truncated mutant of the E. coli biotin ligase BioID engineered for improved catalytic efficiency (Branon et al., 2018)
   6780..6801    -  protein_bind   attB2 (fragment): mutant version of attB; recombination site for the Gateway® BP reaction BP Clonase™
   6834..7422    +  misc_feature   WPRE: woodchuck hepatitis virus posttranscriptional regulatory element
   7436..7935    +  promoter       PGK promoter: mouse phosphoglycerate kinase 1 promoter
   7956..8555    +  CDS            PuroR: puromycin N-acetyltransferase; pac from Streptomyces alboniger; confers resistance to puromycin
   8623..8760    +  CDS            nef (fragment): NEF_HV1LA - Experimental evidence at protein level: Swiss-Prot protein existence level 1. Extracellular Nef protein targets CD4(+) T-lymphocytes for apoptosis by interacting with CXCR4 surface receptors. From Human immunodeficiency virus type 1 group M subtype B (isolate Lai) (HIV-1).
   8746..8926    +  LTR            5' LTR (truncated): truncated 5' long terminal repeat (LTR) from HIV-1
   8998..9119    +  polyA_signal   SV40 poly(A) signal: SV40 polyadenylation signal
   9159..9294    +  rep_origin     SV40 ori: SV40 origin of replication
   9315..9333    -  promoter       T7 promoter: promoter for bacteriophage T7 RNA polymerase
   9341..9496    +  CDS            lacZα (fragment): LacZα fragment of β-galactosidase; lacZ fragment
   9501..10      +  rep_origin     f1 ori (across the origin) (sequence partly withheld): f1 bacteriophage origin of replication; arrow indicates direction of (+) strand synthesis
