[The description below was written by a language model from this plasmid's Addgene catalogue record and pLannotate feature annotations shown in this document.]
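Description:
p663-UBC-V5-3xHA-miniTurbo-3XNLS-STOP_IDG-K is a lentiviral mammalian expression plasmid built on the pDest663 backbone by multisite Gateway recombination. It is propagated in E. coli under ampicillin selection (AmpR with its bla promoter). The feature table annotates a ColE1/pUC-type origin plus an f1 ori, although the catalogue lists the plasmid as low copy. The viral framework is that of a third-generation-style HIV-1 transfer vector. An RSV promoter drives a truncated 5' LTR, followed by the Ψ packaging signal with a gag fragment, the RRE for Rev-dependent export, and the cPPT/CTS. A truncated 3' LTR and an SV40 poly(A) signal sit downstream, together with an SV40 origin.

The payload lies between residual attB sites left by the Gateway assembly. attB4 and attB5 flank the human ubiquitin C promoter. This is followed by a segment annotated as a truncated HTLV-1 LTR, then an N-terminal V5 tag, attB1, the miniTurbo coding sequence and attB2. The name indicates 3xHA and three nuclear localisation signals fused to miniTurbo and ending in a stop codon, but these small elements are not separately annotated in the feature table. A WPRE follows to enhance transcript expression, and a separate mouse PGK promoter drives puromycin N-acetyltransferase for selection of transduced cells.

miniTurbo is an engineered, N-terminally truncated E. coli biotin ligase that biotinylates nearby proteins. Here it carries no bait protein and is directed to the nucleus. The construct therefore serves as a control for proximity-dependent biotinylation proteomics, alongside companion constructs carrying tagged understudied kinases from the Illuminating the Druggable Genome programme.
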