Addgene plasmid #158160: p663-UBC-V5-3xHA-miniTurbo-3XNLS-STOP_IDG-K
Purpose: Gateway destination clone of miniTurbo-3XNLS (as control) tagged with N-terminal V5 for generating protein-proximity networks using proximity-dependent biotinylation proteomics
Depositing lab: Ben Major. Depositing organization: Washington University in Saint Louis.
Backbone
  Vector backbone: pDest663
  Backbone manufacturer: PEL
  Backbone size w/o insert (bp): 9019
  Vector type: Mammalian Expression, Lentiviral ; Gateway Destination
  Selectable markers: Puromycin
Growth in bacteria
  Bacterial resistance: Ampicillin, 100 μg/mL
  Growth temperature: 30°C
  Growth strain: NEB Stable
  Copy number: Low Copy
Gene/Insert
  Gene/Insert name: V5-3xHA-miniTurbo-3XNLS (alt name: miniTurbo-3XNLS)
  Species: Unknown
  Promoter: Ubiquitin
  Tag / fusion protein: V5 (N terminal on insert)
  Cloning method: Gateway Cloning
  Sequencing primers: 5′ GCCCGAAGGAATAGAAGAAGAA; 3′ CATAGCGTAAAAGGAGCAACA
Terms and licenses: Academic/Nonprofit Terms; Industry Terms: Not Available to Industry
Depositor comments: These plasmids were generated as part of the Illuminating the Druggable Genome (IDG) program sponsored by the NIH Common Fund. The goal of this program is to identify, gather, and distribute information and resources for proteins that currently are not well-studied yet belong to commonly drug-targeted protein families: protein kinases, non-olfactory G-protein coupled receptors (GPCRs), and ion channels. The IDG program is designed to develop fundamental research tools for understudied proteins, elucidate their function, and disseminate the IDG-related resources and data to the greater scientific community. These lentiviral gateway destination plasmids were generated, as part of the Kinase-Data and Resource Generating Center (DRGC), using the single fragment or multisite gateway cloning technology. They were used for generating proteomics-based protein-interaction and protein-proximity networks that can be accessed through the kinase-DRGC website https://darkkinome.org/. Each plasmid has either an N- or C-terminal fusion protein (Flag/ V5/V5-miniTurbo/V5-TurboID/miniTurbo-V5/TurboID-V5) tagged understudied kinase driven under either a CMV or Ubiquitin (UBC) promoter. All inserts in the pENTR plasmids used to generate the deposited destination plasmids were end-sequenced and insert size validated prior to multi-site gateway cloning. The combined insert size of the single fragment or three fragment destination plasmids were confirmed by restriction digestion (BsrGI, and EcoRV for pDest667; BsrGI, EcoRV, and BstZ17I for pDest663; and BsrGI for pHAGE) and all plasmids were partially sequenced to ensure in-frame ORFs and fusion tags.
How to cite: p663-UBC-V5-3xHA-miniTurbo-3XNLS-STOP_IDG-K was a gift from Ben Major (Addgene plasmid # 158160 ; http://n2t.net/addgene:158160 ; RRID:Addgene_158160)
